>Addgene plasmid #216008 | AA028 | addgene full sequence | sequence record 431426 | Addgene NGS Result
TCGCGCGTTTCGGTGATGACGGTGAAAACCTCTGACACATGCAGCTCCCGGAGACGGTCACAGCTTGTCT
GTAAGCGGATGCCGGGAGCAGACAAGCCCGTCAGGGCGCGTCAGCGGGTGTTGGCGGGTGTCGGGGCTGG
CTTAACTATGCGGCATCAGAGCAGATTGTACTGAGAGTGCACCATATGCGGTGTGAAATACCGCACAGAT
GCGTAAGGAGAAAATACCGCATCAGGCGCCATTCGCCATTCAGGCTGCGCAACTGTTGGGAAGGGCGATC
GGTGCGGGCCTCTTCGCTATTACGCCAGCTGGCGAAAGGGGGATGTGCTGCAAGGCGATTAAGTTGGGTA
ACGCCAGGGTTTTCCCAGTCACGACGTTGTAAAACGACGGCCAGAGAATTCGAGCTCGGTACCTCGCGAA
TACATCTAGATGAAGACTGGCAGCGACAAGAAGTACAGCATCGGCCTGGCCATCGGCACCAACTCTGTGG
GCTGGGCCGTGATCACCGACGAGTACAAGGTGCCCAGCAAGAAATTCAAGGTGCTGGGCAACACCGACCG
GCACAGCATCAAGAAGAACCTGATCGGAGCCCTGCTGTTCGACAGCGGCGAAACAGCCGAGGCCACCCGG
CTGAAGAGAACCGCCAGAAGAAGATACACCAGACGGAAGAACCGGATCTGCTATCTGCAAGAGATCTTCA
GCAACGAGATGGCCAAGGTGGACGACAGCTTCTTCCACAGACTGGAAGAGTCCTTCCTGGTGGAAGAGGA
TAAGAAGCACGAGCGGCACCCCATCTTCGGCAACATCGTGGACGAGGTGGCCTACCACGAGAAGTACCCC
ACCATCTACCACCTGAGAAAGAAACTGGTGGACAGCACCGACAAGGCCGACCTGCGGCTGATCTATCTGG
CCCTGGCCCACATGATCAAGTTCCGGGGCCACTTCCTGATCGAGGGCGACCTGAACCCCGACAACAGCGA
CGTGGACAAGCTGTTCATCCAGCTGGTGCAGACCTACAACCAGCTGTTCGAGGAAAACCCCATCAACGCT
AGCGGCGTGGACGCCAAGGCCATCCTGTCTGCCAGACTGAGCAAGAGCAGACGGCTGGAAAATCTGATCG
CCCAGCTGCCCGGCGAGAAGAAGAATGGCCTGTTCGGCAACCTGATTGCCCTGAGCCTGGGCCTGACCCC
CAACTTCAAGAGCAACTTCGACCTGGCCGAGGATGCCAAACTGCAGCTGAGCAAGGACACCTACGACGAC
GACCTGGACAACCTGCTGGCCCAGATCGGCGACCAGTACGCCGACCTGTTTCTGGCCGCCAAGAACCTGT
CCGACGCCATCCTGCTGAGCGACATCCTGAGAGTGAACACCGAGATCACCAAGGCCCCCCTGAGCGCCTC
TATGATCAAGAGATACGACGAGCACCACCAGGACCTGACCCTGCTGAAAGCTCTCGTGCGGCAGCAGCTG
CCTGAGAAGTACAAAGAGATTTTCTTCGACCAGAGCAAGAACGGCTACGCCGGCTACATTGACGGCGGAG
CCAGCCAGGAAGAGTTCTACAAGTTCATCAAGCCCATCCTGGAAAAGATGGACGGCACCGAGGAACTGCT
CGTGAAGCTGAACAGAGAGGACCTGCTGCGGAAGCAGCGGACCTTCGACAACGGCAGCATCCCCCACCAG
ATCCACCTGGGAGAGCTGCACGCCATTCTGCGGCGGCAGGAAGATTTTTACCCATTCCTGAAGGACAACC
GGGAAAAGATCGAGAAGATCCTGACCTTCCGCATCCCCTACTACGTGGGCCCTCTGGCCAGGGGAAACAG
CAGATTCGCCTGGATGACCAGAAAGAGCGAGGAAACCATCACCCCCTGGAACTTCGAGGAAGTGGTGGAC
AAGGGCGCTTCCGCCCAGAGCTTCATCGAGCGGATGACCAACTTCGATAAGAACCTGCCCAACGAGAAGG
TGCTGCCCAAGCACAGCCTGCTGTACGAGTACTTCACCGTGTATAACGAGCTGACCAAAGTGAAATACGT
GACCGAGGGAATGAGAAAGCCCGCCTTCCTGAGCGGCGAGCAGAAAAAGGCCATCGTGGACCTGCTGTTC
AAGACCAACCGGAAAGTGACCGTGAAGCAGCTGAAAGAGGACTACTTCAAGAAAATCGAGTGCTTCGACT
CCGTGGAAATCTCCGGCGTGGAAGATCGGTTCAACGCCTCCCTGGGCACATACCACGATCTGCTGAAAAT
TATCAAGGACAAGGACTTCCTGGACAATGAGGAAAACGAGGACATTCTGGAAGATATCGTGCTGACCCTG
ACACTGTTTGAGGACAGAGAGATGATCGAGGAACGGCTGAAAACCTATGCCCACCTGTTCGACGACAAAG
TGATGAAGCAGCTGAAGCGGCGGAGATACACCGGCTGGGGCAGGCTGAGCCGGAAGCTGATCAACGGCAT
CCGGGACAAGCAGTCCGGCAAGACAATCCTGGATTTCCTGAAGTCCGACGGCTTCGCCAACAGAAACTTC
ATGCAGCTGATCCACGACGACAGCCTGACCTTTAAAGAGGACATCCAGAAAGCCCAGGTGTCCGGCCAGG
GCGATAGCCTGCACGAGCACATTGCCAATCTGGCCGGCAGCCCCGCCATTAAGAAGGGCATCCTGCAGAC
AGTGAAGGTGGTGGACGAGCTCGTGAAAGTGATGGGCCGGCACAAGCCCGAGAACATCGTGATCGAAATG
GCCAGAGAGAACCAGACCACCCAGAAGGGACAGAAGAACAGCCGCGAGAGAATGAAGCGGATCGAAGAGG
GCATCAAAGAGCTGGGCAGCCAGATCCTGAAAGAACACCCAGTGGAAAACACCCAGCTGCAGAACGAGAA
GCTGTACCTGTACTACCTGCAGAATGGGCGGGATATGTACGTGGACCAGGAACTGGACATCAACCGGCTG
TCCGACTACGATGTGGACCATATCGTGCCTCAGAGCTTTCTGAAGGACGACTCCATCGACAACAAGGTGC
TGACCAGAAGCGACAAGAACCGGGGCAAGAGCGACAACGTGCCCTCCGAAGAGGTCGTGAAGAAGATGAA
GAACTACTGGCGGCAGCTGCTGAACGCCAAGCTGATTACCCAGAGAAAGTTCGACAATCTGACCAAGGCC
GAGAGAGGCGGCCTGAGCGAACTGGATAAGGCCGGCTTCATCAAGAGACAGCTGGTGGAAACCCGGCAGA
TCACAAAGCACGTGGCACAGATCCTGGACTCCCGGATGAACACTAAGTACGACGAGAATGACAAGCTGAT
CCGGGAAGTGAAAGTGATCACCCTGAAGTCCAAGCTGGTGTCCGATTTCCGGAAGGATTTCCAGTTTTAC
AAAGTGCGCGAGATCAACAACTACCACCACGCCCACGACGCCTACCTGAACGCCGTCGTGGGAACCGCCC
TGATCAAAAAGTACCCTAAGCTGGAAAGCGAGTTCGTGTACGGCGACTACAAGGTGTACGACGTGCGGAA
GATGATCGCCAAGAGCGAGCAGGAAATCGGCAAGGCTACCGCCAAGTACTTCTTCTACAGCAACATCATG
AACTTTTTCAAGACCGAGATTACCCTGGCCAACGGCGAGATCCGGAAGCGGCCTCTGATCGAGACAAACG
GCGAAACCGGGGAGATCGTGTGGGATAAGGGCCGGGATTTTGCCACCGTGCGGAAAGTGCTGAGCATGCC
CCAAGTGAATATCGTGAAAAAGACCGAGGTGCAGACAGGCGGCTTCAGCAAAGAGTCTATCCTGCCCAAG
AGGAACAGCGATAAGCTGATCGCCAGAAAGAAGGACTGGGACCCTAAGAAGTACGGCGGCTTCGACAGCC
CCACCGTGGCCTATTCTGTGCTGGTGGTGGCCAAAGTGGAAAAGGGCAAGTCCAAGAAACTGAAGAGTGT
GAAAGAGCTGCTGGGGATCACCATCATGGAAAGAAGCAGCTTCGAGAAGAATCCCATCGACTTTCTGGAA
GCCAAGGGCTACAAAGAAGTGAAAAAGGACCTGATCATCAAGCTGCCTAAGTACTCCCTGTTCGAGCTGG
AAAACGGCCGGAAGAGAATGCTGGCCTCTGCCGGCGAACTGCAGAAGGGAAACGAACTGGCCCTGCCCTC
CAAATATGTGAACTTCCTGTACCTGGCCAGCCACTATGAGAAGCTGAAGGGCTCCCCCGAGGATAATGAG
CAGAAACAGCTGTTTGTGGAACAGCACAAGCACTACCTGGACGAGATCATCGAGCAGATCAGCGAGTTCT
CCAAGAGAGTGATCCTGGCCGACGCTAATCTGGACAAAGTGCTGTCCGCCTACAACAAGCACCGGGATAA
GCCCATCAGAGAGCAGGCCGAGAATATCATCCACCTGTTTACCCTGACCAATCTGGGAGCCCCTGCCGCC
TTCAAGTACTTTGACACCACCATCGACCGGAAGAGGTACACCAGCACCAAAGAGGTGCTGGACGCCACCC
TGATCCACCAGAGCATCACCGGCCTGTACGAGACACGAATCGATTTGTCTCAGCTGGGAGGCGATGGGTC
CAAGTCTTCATCGGATCCCGGGCCCGTCGACTGCAGAGGCCTGCATGCAAGCTTGGTGTAATCATGGTCA
TAGCTGTTTCCTGTGTGAAATTGTTATCCGCTCACAATTCCACACAACATACGAGCCGGAAGCATAAAGT
GTAAAGCCTGGGGTGCCTAATGAGTGAGCTAACTCACATTAATTGCGTTGCGCTCACTGCCCGCTTTCCA
GTCGGGAAACCTGTCGTGCCAGCTGCATTAATGAATCGGCCAACGCGCGGGGAGAGGCGGTTTGCGTATT
GGGCGCTCTTCCGCTTCCTCGCTCACTGACTCGCTGCGCTCGGTCGTTCGGCTGCGGCGAGCGGTATCAG
CTCACTCAAAGGCGGTAATACGGTTATCCACAGAATCAGGGGATAACGCAGGAAAGAACATGTGAGCAAA
AGGCCAGCAAAAGGCCAGGAACCGTAAAAAGGCCGCGTTGCTGGCGTTTTTCCATAGGCTCCGCCCCCCT
GACGAGCATCACAAAAATCGACGCTCAAGTCAGAGGTGGCGAAACCCGACAGGACTATAAAGATACCAGG
CGTTTCCCCCTGGAAGCTCCCTCGTGCGCTCTCCTGTTCCGACCCTGCCGCTTACCGGATACCTGTCCGC
CTTTCTCCCTTCGGGAAGCGTGGCGCTTTCTCATAGCTCACGCTGTAGGTATCTCAGTTCGGTGTAGGTC
GTTCGCTCCAAGCTGGGCTGTGTGCACGAACCCCCCGTTCAGCCCGACCGCTGCGCCTTATCCGGTAACT
ATCGTCTTGAGTCCAACCCGGTAAGACACGACTTATCGCCACTGGCAGCAGCCACTGGTAACAGGATTAG
CAGAGCGAGGTATGTAGGCGGTGCTACAGAGTTCTTGAAGTGGTGGCCTAACTACGGCTACACTAGAAGA
ACAGTATTTGGTATCTGCGCTCTGCTGAAGCCAGTTACCTTCGGAAAAAGAGTTGGTAGCTCTTGATCCG
GCAAACAAACCACCGCTGGTAGCGGTGGTTTTTTTGTTTGCAAGCAGCAGATTACGCGCAGAAAAAAAGG
ATCTCAAGAAGATCCTTTGATCTTTTCTACGGGGTCTGACGCTCAGTGGAACGAAAACTCACGTTAAGGG
ATTTTGGTCATGAGATTATCAAAAAGGATCTTCACCTAGATCCTTTTAAATTAAAAATGAAGTTTTAAAT
CAAGCCCAATCTGAATAATGTTACAACCAATTAACCAATTCTGATTAGAAAAACTCATCGAGCATCAAAT
GAAACTGCAATTTATTCATATCAGGATTATCAATACCATATTTTTGAAAAAGCCGTTTCTGTAATGAAGG
AGAAAACTCACCGAGGCAGTTCCATAGGATGGCAAGATCCTGGTATCGGTCTGCGATTCCGACTCGTCCA
ACATCAATACAACCTATTAATTTCCCCTCGTCAAAAATAAGGTTATCAAGTGAGAAATCACCATGAGTGA
CGACTGAATCCGGTGAGAATGGCAAAAGTTTATGCATTTCTTTCCAGACTTGTTCAACAGGCCAGCCATT
ACGCTCGTCATCAAAATCACTCGCATCAACCAAACCGTTATTCATTCGTGATTGCGCCTGAGCGAGACGA
AATACGCGATCGCTGTTAAAAGGACAATTACAAACAGGAATCGAATGCAACCGGCGCAGGAACACTGCCA
GCGCATCAACAATATTTTCACCTGAATCAGGATATTCTTCTAATACCTGGAATGCTGTTTTTCCGGGGAT
CGCAGTGGTGAGTAACCATGCATCATCAGGAGTACGGATAAAATGCTTGATGGTCGGAAGAGGCATAAAT
TCCGTCAGCCAGTTTAGTCTGACCATCTCATCTGTAACATCATTGGCAACGCTACCTTTGCCATGTTTCA
GAAACAACTCTGGCGCATCGGGCTTCCCATACAAGCGATAGATTGTCGCACCTGATTGCCCGACATTATC
GCGAGCCCATTTATACCCATATAAATCAGCATCCATGTTGGAATTTAATCGCGGCCTCGACGTTTCCCGT
TGAATATGGCTCATAACACCCCTTGTATTACTGTTTATGTAAGCAGACAGTTTTATTGTTCATGATGATA
TATTTTTATCTTGTGCAATGTAACATCAGAGATTTTGAGACACGGGCCAGAGCTGCA
Features (pLannotate 1.2.2; 10 found; start..end, strand, type, name):
    137..236     +  misc_feature   bom (fragment): basis of mobility region from pBR322
    242..399     -  CDS            lacZα (fragment): LacZα fragment of β-galactosidase; lacZ fragment
    445..4544    +  CDS            Cas9 (fragment): Cas9 (Csn1) endonuclease from the Streptococcus pyogenes Type II CRISPR/Cas system generates RNA-guided double strand breaks in DNA
   4641..4657    -  protein_bind   lac operator: The lac repressor binds to the lac operator to inhibit transcription in E. coli. This inhibition can be relieved by adding lactose or isopropyl-β-D-thiogalactopyranoside (IPTG). lac repressor encoded by lacI
   4665..4695    -  promoter       lac promoter: promoter for the E. coli lac operon
   4710..4731    -  protein_bind   CAP binding site: CAP binding activates transcription in the presence of cAMP. E. coli catabolite activator protein
   4744..4836    -  CDS            lacI (fragment): lac repressor; lacI; The lac repressor binds to the lac operator to inhibit transcription in E. coli. This inhibition can be relieved by adding lactose or isopropyl-β-D-thiogalactopyranoside (IPTG).
   5019..5607    -  rep_origin     ori: high-copy-number ColE1/pMB1/pBR322/pUC origin of replication
   5785..6594    -  CDS            KanR: aminoglycoside phosphotransferase; aph(3')-Ia; confers resistance to kanamycin in bacteria or G418 (Geneticin®) in eukaryotes
   6701..35      +  CDS            rop (fragment) (across the origin): Rop protein, which maintains plasmids at low copy number; rop
