[The description below was written by a language model from this plasmid's Addgene catalogue record and pLannotate feature annotations shown in this document.]
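Description:
AA028 is a "Fragmid" fragment plasmid, a bacterial storage and donor vector that holds one modular part intended to be combined with other fragments into complete CRISPR expression vectors, rather than being a stand-alone expression construct. It is built on the pUC57-Kan cloning backbone (about 6.7 kb in total) and is propagated in E. coli through a high-copy ColE1/pUC-type origin of replication, with selection by the KanR aminoglycoside phosphotransferase gene conferring kanamycin resistance. The remaining annotated backbone features are leftovers of the pUC/pBR322 lineage: partial bom and rop sequences, a lacI fragment, and the CAP binding site, lac promoter and lac operator together with a lacZα fragment that flank the cloning region.

The payload is nCas9 (D10A)_v1.1 from Streptococcus pyogenes, annotated as a roughly 4.1 kb Cas9 coding sequence inserted in the lacZα region. The D10A substitution inactivates the RuvC nuclease domain, so the enzyme cuts only one DNA strand instead of producing a double-strand break. This nickase form is the standard scaffold for base editing, where a deaminase supplied as a fusion partner makes the nucleotide change and the nick biases repair toward the edited strand. The feature table shows no eukaryotic promoter, polyadenylation signal, nuclear localisation signal, tag or deaminase domain, consistent with those elements being provided by other modules at assembly. The lac promoter lies downstream of the Cas9 sequence and points back towards it on the opposite strand, so it does not drive sense expression of the insert. The record does not state the cloning method or the assembly sites bordering the fragment. Its use is as the Cas-protein module when assembling and comparing base-editor vectors.
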