Addgene plasmid #216008: AA028
Purpose: Fragmid fragment: (Cas protein) nickase Cas for base editing
Depositing lab: John Doench. Depositing organization: Broad Institute. Publication: Modular vector assembly enables rapid assessment of emerging CRISPR technologies. McGee AV, Liu YV, Griffith AL, Szegletes ZM, Wen B, Kraus C, Miller NW, Steger RJ, Escude Velasco B, Bosch JA, Zirin JD, Viswanatha R, Sontheimer EJ, Goodale A, Greene MA, Green TM, Doench JG. Cell Genom. 2024 Mar 13;4(3):100519. doi: 10.1016/j.xgen.2024.100519. PubMed 38484704.
Backbone
  Vector backbone: pUC57-Kan
  Vector type: CRISPR ; Fragment
Growth in bacteria
  Bacterial resistance: Kanamycin, 50 μg/mL
  Growth temperature: 37°C
  Growth strain: DH5alpha
  Copy number: Unknown
Gene/Insert
  Gene/Insert name: nCas9 (D10A)_v1.1 [Sp]
  Species: Streptococcus pyogenes
  Cloning method: Unknown
Resource information
  A portion of this plasmid was derived from a plasmid made by: Genscript ID: U9799GC010-4
Terms and licenses: Academic/Nonprofit Terms; Industry Terms: Not Available to Industry
Depositor comments: Please visit https://www.biorxiv.org/content/10.1101/2023.10.25.564061v1 for bioRxiv preprint.
How to cite: AA028 was a gift from John Doench (Addgene plasmid # 216008 ; http://n2t.net/addgene:216008 ; RRID:Addgene_216008)
